Addgene plasmid #228443: pOTTC2234 - pAAV Nestin GFP-iCre
Purpose: An adeno-associated viral vector to express GFP-iCre fusion protein under the human Nestin 2nd intron enhancer.
Depositing lab: Christopher Richie. Depositing organization: National Institute on Drug Abuse (NIDA). Publication: Targeted gene transfer into developmentally defined cell populations of the primate brain. Ribeiro Gomes AR, Hamel N, Mastwal S, Wright N, Ide DC, Richie CT, Usdin TB, Wang KH, Leopold DA. Cell Rep. 2025 Dec 21;45(1):116756. doi: 10.1016/j.celrep.2025.116756. PubMed 41428486.
Backbone
  Vector backbone: pOTTC2210
  Backbone manufacturer: NIDA GEVVC
  Vector type: Mammalian Expression, AAV
Growth in bacteria
  Bacterial resistance: Ampicillin, 100 μg/mL
  Growth temperature: 30°C
  Growth strain: NEB Stable
  Copy number: Low Copy
Gene/Insert
  Gene/Insert name: GFP-iCre (alt name: Nestin GFP-iCre)
  Species: H. sapiens (human)
  Cloning method: Ligation Independent Cloning
Terms and licenses: Academic/Nonprofit Terms; Industry Terms: Not Available to Industry
How to cite: pOTTC2234 - pAAV Nestin GFP-iCre was a gift from Christopher Richie (Addgene plasmid # 228443 ; http://n2t.net/addgene:228443 ; RRID:Addgene_228443)
