[The description below was written by a language model from this plasmid's Addgene catalogue record and pLannotate feature annotations shown in this document.]
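Description:
pOTTC2234 - pAAV Nestin GFP-iCre is an adeno-associated virus transfer plasmid for mammalian expression, built on the pOTTC2210 backbone. It is designed to express a fusion of green fluorescent protein and the codon-improved Cre recombinase (iCre) under control of the human Nestin second-intron enhancer. The bacterial portion carries an ampicillin resistance gene (β-lactamase with its own promoter), a ColE1/pMB1-type origin of replication and an f1 phage origin, along with remnants of the pBR322 bom and rop regions. The catalogue lists it as low copy. It is maintained in a recombination-deficient stable strain, which is typical for plasmids whose ITRs are prone to rearrangement.

The expression cassette lies between AAV2 inverted terminal repeats, which direct replication and packaging of the intervening DNA into AAV particles. The right ITR is annotated in full, while the left one is detected only as short fragments. The roughly 2 kb following the left ITR carries no annotation apart from a short MCS remnant. This is presumably where the Nestin enhancer sits, although the table does not confirm that. Downstream, a minimal HSV thymidine kinase promoter supplies basal transcription that the enhancer is meant to restrict to Nestin-expressing cells. It is followed by a modified SV40 intron, the EGFP coding sequence, the Cre coding sequence as a downstream fusion partner, and an HSV TK polyadenylation signal.

The fusion marks transduced cells with fluorescence and also recombines loxP-flanked sequences in them. The associated publication concerns targeted gene transfer into developmentally defined cell populations of the primate brain, which fits use of the enhancer to direct Cre activity to neural progenitor-type cells.
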