Features (pLannotate 1.2.2; 16 found; start..end, strand, type, name):
     12..39      +  repeat_region  AAV2 ITR (fragment): inverted terminal repeat of adeno-associated virus serotype 2 inverted
     68..95      +  repeat_region  AAV2 ITR (fragment): inverted terminal repeat of adeno-associated virus serotype 2 inverted
   2000..2017    -  misc_feature   MCS (fragment): pUC18/19 multiple cloning site
   2093..2155    +  promoter       Mini-TK promoter: minimal herpes simplex virus (HSV) thymidine kinase promoter
   2212..2308    +  intron         SV40 intron: modified SV40 intron with splice donor and acceptor sites
   2384..3100    +  CDS            EGFP: EGFP is a basic (constitutively fluorescent) green fluorescent protein published in 1996, derived from Aequorea victoria. It is reported to be a rapidly-maturing weak dimer with moderate acid sensitivity.
   3128..4153    +  CDS            cre: RECR_BPP1 - Experimental evidence at protein level: Swiss-Prot protein existence level 1. Catalyzes site-specific recombination between two 34-base- pair LOXP sites. Its role is to maintain the phage genome as a monomeric unit-copy plasmid in the lysogenic state. From Escherichia phage P1 (Bacteriophage P1).
   4163..4210    +  polyA_signal   HSV TK poly(A) signal: herpes simplex virus thymidine kinase polyadenylation signal (Cole and Stacy, 1985)
   4257..4397    +  repeat_region  AAV2 ITR: inverted terminal repeat of adeno-associated virus serotype 2 inverted
   4402..4453    -  misc_feature   bom (fragment): basis of mobility region from pBR322
   4472..4927    +  rep_origin     f1 ori (sequence partly withheld): f1 bacteriophage origin of replication; arrow indicates direction of (+) strand synthesis
   4928..4977    -  misc_feature   bom (fragment): basis of mobility region from pBR322
   5079..5114    -  CDS            rop (fragment): Rop protein, which maintains plasmids at low copy number; rop
   5209..5313    +  promoter       AmpR promoter: bla
   5314..6174    +  CDS            AmpR: β-lactamase; bla; confers resistance to ampicillin, carbenicillin, and related antibiotics
   6345..6933    +  rep_origin     ori: high-copy-number ColE1/pMB1/pBR322/pUC origin of replication
>Addgene plasmid #228443 | pOTTC2234 - pAAV Nestin GFP-iCre | addgene full sequence | sequence record 454032 | Addgene NGS Result
CCTGCAGGCAGCTGCGCGCTCGCTCGCTCACTGAGGCCGCCCGGGCGTCGGGCGACCTTTGGTCGCCCGG
CCTCAGTGAGCGAGCGAGCGCGCAGAGAGGGAGTGGCCAACTCCATCACTAGGGGTTCCTGCGGCCGCAC
GCGTGGAGCAGGAGAAACAGGGCCTACAGAGCCAGATCGCTCAGGTCCTGGAAGGTCGGCAGCAGCTGGC
GCACCTCAAGATGTCCCTCAGCCTGGAGGTGGCCACGTACAGGTACGAGACGAGCCCTGTCCACCCAGGC
ACACAGAGGCACACACACATGCTGGGGCAGACTACGTGGCTGAAGGGGACCAGAGGTGTAGGTGATGGCA
ACTCTGCTGCCACTGGGTTCTGTGACTCTAGGCTGGTCACTTCCACACCGGAACATGTCCTGCCTGAAAC
CGTCTGCTCCCCCATAGGCTGGAGACCTGAGCAATGTCCTGTGCCCAGGAAATCCCCCCAGGAGAGATGA
TATTGCCGAGCGGGACAGCCTCTGGAGAGGGGCTGGGCCCGTGTGGGGCAACTGCATCCAGACCCTTCCC
CCAAGGGGCAAAGCTCCAACTCTATGTGTGCCCGCACCCAGGGGGTCATGTCCTTTGGCAGCCACGGAAA
GGAGGCATTGCAGGCATGGGGTGGCTGCACTGACTTGCCACCTGACCTGGGCCTCAGCCTCGTCTAGGGG
CTGAGGGCTGGGCTGGGGGACTTCCAAGGCCTCTTCTAGCCTGGATGTCATGGGGCGAGACTCCTCTGAT
GCCCCTAGTGCCCTTGGTCCTGCCCAGCCTTTCATTGTCCACATTTTCTGTTATCCTAGAAATGGCTGAG
ACCAAGGAGGGGTGGCTTCTCACTTGCTATGTGGCCTTGGGCAAAGCCCGCAGTCTCTTCTGGGAAACTG
GTCCTGTTGGCTGAGGGGCCATTGATGGGGCCTGAGGAAGGGGCTCTGTGGCTGGTGAGGGGCCACATGA
GATCCAGGAAAGGAGGAGAGGCAAGGCCCAGAGATGGAAGGTCAGTGAGGCTCTGGGGAGGACGTGGAGG
AGAGGGGCTCCACCGCCAGGGAAGAGAAGCCCAGAAGGAAGGCCGCAGCACTGGCAAGGACAGAGGTGAG
GCTACAGCGAGTGCTAACCAGACTCAGAGATCATGGAGCAAAGCAGAGAGGAGCAGCTGCTCATCCTAAG
TTATTGAATTGATTGGTCCCTGCTCCCCTCTTTGGTTCAAGGGGCGCTGAGGAAGGGGCCTGGACACAAA
GACCTCTGTGCCCCGAAGAGCTTGGGATCCAGAGTGCTTAGAGATCCTGAGATGAGGGCCCTGACCCCCA
GTGAAGCCACCGAGGGGAAGGGTCTGGTGGGCCCCGAGGAATTTAACTGCTATTTTTTGAGGCATGAAAA
GGATTTGGAGAGGGGGAGCTGAATTCATTTGCTTTTGTCTGTCGCTAGCTCTGGGGGCCACCGGGGAAGG
AGGAGGGAGCCCATCCCATGGGAACGGCCTGAGAATTCCCACTTCCCCAGAATCCTCTCCTTCTCAGACC
CTCCAGATGGTGGCTTGGACAATGGCAGCAATTAGCATGAGAATCGGTCCCCCACACAGAGGATGAGGTC
ATTGGCCTGGGGTGGGAGGAGGAGGCTAGCCTAAGCCTTGTGTGGGTGTGTGTAGGGCAATGTCCGACTG
TGTGGGAATCTGCTTCTATGTCTGAGCTCTGCTGTGTATCCCAAATACAGTGTGACTTTGTGTGACCAAG
TGTGTGATGTCTGTGGGTATGTGACTGTGTGATTTCACCCTGAGTGTGGCTTTTGTGTGACAGTGTCAAA
TGAAGAGGAAGCCTGCAGGGCCTGGATGGTGCAAGCTCAGCCTGAGTTGTCCCCAGCTGGCTTGCTGCCT
GCAGGCCTGGGGGCAGAGGGCTGACCCCACTTTCCCTCTGTCCTCTCCAGGACCCTCCTGGAGGCTGAGA
ACTCCCGGCTGCAAACACCTGGCGGTGGCTCCAAGACTTGTCGACTCTAGAGGATCCGGCCCCGCCCAGC
GTCTTGTCATTGGCGAATTCGAACACGCAGATGCAGTCGGGGCGGCGCGGTCCGAGGTCCACTTCGCATA
TTAAGGTGACGCGTGTGGCCTCGAACACCGAGCGACCCTGCAGCGACCCGCTTAACAGCGTCAACAGCGT
GCCGCAGATCTCGAGGAACTGAAAAACCAGAAAGTTAACTGGTAAGTTTAGTCTTTTTGTCTTTTATTTC
AGGTCCCGGATCCGGTGGTGGTGCAAATCAAAGAACTGCTCCTCAGTGGATGTTGCCTTTACTTCTAGGC
CTGTACGGAAGTGTTACTTCTGCTCTAAAAGCTGCGGAATTGTACCCGCGGCCGGGATCCACCGGTCGCC
ACCATGGTGAGCAAGGGCGAGGAGCTGTTCACCGGGGTGGTGCCCATCCTGGTCGAGCTGGACGGCGACG
TAAACGGCCACAAGTTCAGCGTGTCCGGCGAGGGCGAGGGCGATGCCACCTACGGCAAGCTGACCCTGAA
GTTCATCTGCACCACCGGCAAGCTGCCCGTGCCCTGGCCCACCCTCGTGACCACCCTGACCTACGGCGTG
CAGTGCTTCAGCCGCTACCCCGACCACATGAAGCAGCACGACTTCTTCAAGTCCGCCATGCCCGAAGGCT
ACGTCCAGGAGCGCACCATCTTCTTCAAGGACGACGGCAACTACAAGACCCGCGCCGAGGTGAAGTTCGA
GGGCGACACCCTGGTGAACCGCATCGAGCTGAAGGGCATCGACTTCAAGGAGGACGGCAACATCCTGGGG
CACAAGCTGGAGTACAACTACAACAGCCACAACGTCTATATCATGGCCGACAAGCAGAAGAACGGCATCA
AGGTGAACTTCAAGATCCGCCACAACATCGAGGACGGCAGCGTGCAGCTCGCCGACCACTACCAGCAGAA
CACCCCCATCGGCGACGGCCCCGTGCTGCTGCCCGACAACCACTACCTGAGCACCCAGTCCGCCCTGAGC
AAAGACCCCAACGAGAAGCGCGATCACATGGTCCTGCTGGAGTTCGTGACCGCCGCCGGGATCACTCTCG
GCATGGACGAGCTGTACAAGGGAGGACCCAAGAAGAAGAGGAAAGTCTCCAACCTGCTGACTGTGCACCA
AAACCTGCCTGCCCTCCCTGTGGATGCCACCTCTGATGAAGTCAGGAAGAACCTGATGGACATGTTCAGG
GACAGGCAGGCCTTCTCTGAACACACCTGGAAGATGCTCCTGTCTGTGTGCAGATCCTGGGCTGCCTGGT
GCAAGCTGAACAACAGGAAATGGTTCCCTGCTGAACCTGAGGATGTGAGGGACTACCTCCTGTACCTGCA
AGCCAGAGGCCTGGCTGTGAAGACCATCCAACAGCACCTGGGCCAGCTCAACATGCTGCACAGGAGATCT
GGCCTGCCTCGCCCTTCTGACTCCAATGCTGTGTCCCTGGTGATGAGGAGAATCAGAAAGGAGAATGTGG
ATGCTGGGGAGAGAGCCAAGCAGGCCCTGGCCTTTGAACGCACTGACTTTGACCAAGTCAGATCCCTGAT
GGAGAACTCTGACAGATGCCAGGACATCAGGAACCTGGCCTTCCTGGGCATTGCCTACAACACCCTGCTG
CGCATTGCCGAAATTGCCAGAATCAGAGTGAAGGACATCTCCCGCACCGATGGTGGGAGAATGCTGATCC
ACATTGGCAGGACCAAGACCCTGGTGTCCACAGCTGGTGTGGAGAAGGCCCTGTCCCTGGGGGTTACCAA
GCTGGTGGAGAGATGGATCTCTGTGTCTGGTGTGGCTGATGACCCCAACAACTACCTGTTCTGCCGGGTC
AGAAAGAATGGTGTGGCTGCCCCTTCTGCCACCTCCCAACTGTCCACCCGGGCCCTGGAAGGGATCTTTG
AGGCCACCCACCGCCTGATCTATGGTGCCAAGGATGACTCTGGGCAGAGATACCTGGCCTGGTCTGGCCA
CTCTGCCAGAGTGGGTGCTGCCAGGGACATGGCCAGGGCTGGTGTGTCCATCCCTGAAATCATGCAGGCT
GGTGGCTGGACCAATGTGAACATTGTGATGAACTACATCAGAAACCTGGACTCTGAGACTGGGGCCATGG
TGAGGCTGCTCGAGGATGGGGACTGACTCGAGGGCAATAAAAAGACAGAATAAAACGCACGGGTGTTGGG
TCGTTTGTTCATAAACGCGGGGTTCGGTGGTAACCACGTGCGGACCGAGCGGCCGCAGGAACCCCTAGTG
ATGGAGTTGGCCACTCCCTCTCTGCGCGCTCGCTCGCTCACTGAGGCCGGGCGACCAAAGGTCGCCCGAC
GCCCGGGCTTTGCCCGGGCGGCCTCAGTGAGCGAGCGAGCGCGCAGCTGCCTGCAGGGGCGCCTGATGCG
GTATTTTCTCCTTACGCATCTGTGCGGTATTTCACACCGCATA
[95 nt withheld, positions 4454-4548]
T
[46 nt withheld, positions 4550-4595]
C
[141 nt withheld, positions 4597-4737]
CCTTTGACGTTGGAGTCCACGTTCTTT
[37 nt withheld, positions 4765-4801]
ACTCTATCTCGGGCTATTCTTTTGATTTATAAGGGATTTTGCCGATTTCGGTCTATTGGTTAAAAAATGA
GCTGATTTAACAAAAATTTAACGCGAATTTTAACAAAATATTAACGTTTACAATTTTATGGTGCACTCTC
AGTACAATCTGCTCTGATGCCGCATAGTTAAGCCAGCCCCGACACCCGCCAACACCCGCTGACGCGCCCT
GACGGGCTTGTCTGCTCCCGGCATCCGCTTACAGACAAGCTGTGACCGTCTCCGGGAGCTGCATGTGTCA
GAGGTTTTCACCGTCATCACCGAAACGCGCGAGACGAAAGGGCCTCGTGATACGCCTATTTTTATAGGTT
AATGTCATGATAATAATGGTTTCTTAGACGTCAGGTGGCACTTTTCGGGGAAATGTGCGCGGAACCCCTA
TTTGTTTATTTTTCTAAATACATTCAAATATGTATCCGCTCATGAGACAATAACCCTGATAAATGCTTCA
ATAATATTGAAAAAGGAAGAGTATGAGTATTCAACATTTCCGTGTCGCCCTTATTCCCTTTTTTGCGGCA
TTTTGCCTTCCTGTTTTTGCTCACCCAGAAACGCTGGTGAAAGTAAAAGATGCTGAAGATCAGTTGGGTG
CACGAGTGGGTTACATCGAACTGGATCTCAACAGCGGTAAGATCCTTGAGAGTTTTCGCCCCGAAGAACG
TTTTCCAATGATGAGCACTTTTAAAGTTCTGCTATGTGGCGCGGTATTATCCCGTATTGACGCCGGGCAA
GAGCAACTCGGTCGCCGCATACACTATTCTCAGAATGACTTGGTTGAGTACTCACCAGTCACAGAAAAGC
ATCTTACGGATGGCATGACAGTAAGAGAATTATGCAGTGCTGCCATAACCATGAGTGATAACACTGCGGC
CAACTTACTTCTGACAACGATCGGAGGACCGAAGGAGCTAACCGCTTTTTTGCACAACATGGGGGATCAT
GTAACTCGCCTTGATCGTTGGGAACCGGAGCTGAATGAAGCCATACCAAACGACGAGCGTGACACCACGA
TGCCTGTAGCAATGGCAACAACGTTGCGCAAACTATTAACTGGCGAACTACTTACTCTAGCTTCCCGGCA
ACAATTAATAGACTGGATGGAGGCGGATAAAGTTGCAGGACCACTTCTGCGCTCGGCCCTTCCGGCTGGC
TGGTTTATTGCTGATAAATCTGGAGCCGGTGAGCGTGGGTCTCGCGGTATCATTGCAGCACTGGGGCCAG
ATGGTAAGCCCTCCCGTATCGTAGTTATCTACACGACGGGGAGTCAGGCAACTATGGATGAACGAAATAG
ACAGATCGCTGAGATAGGTGCCTCACTGATTAAGCATTGGTAACTGTCAGACCAAGTTTACTCATATATA
CTTTAGATTGATTTAAAACTTCATTTTTAATTTAAAAGGATCTAGGTGAAGATCCTTTTTGATAATCTCA
TGACCAAAATCCCTTAACGTGAGTTTTCGTTCCACTGAGCGTCAGACCCCGTAGAAAAGATCAAAGGATC
TTCTTGAGATCCTTTTTTTCTGCGCGTAATCTGCTGCTTGCAAACAAAAAAACCACCGCTACCAGCGGTG
GTTTGTTTGCCGGATCAAGAGCTACCAACTCTTTTTCCGAAGGTAACTGGCTTCAGCAGAGCGCAGATAC
CAAATACTGTTCTTCTAGTGTAGCCGTAGTTAGGCCACCACTTCAAGAACTCTGTAGCACCGCCTACATA
CCTCGCTCTGCTAATCCTGTTACCAGTGGCTGCTGCCAGTGGCGATAAGTCGTGTCTTACCGGGTTGGAC
TCAAGACGATAGTTACCGGATAAGGCGCAGCGGTCGGGCTGAACGGGGGGTTCGTGCACACAGCCCAGCT
TGGAGCGAACGACCTACACCGAACTGAGATACCTACAGCGTGAGCTATGAGAAAGCGCCACGCTTCCCGA
AGGGAGAAAGGCGGACAGGTATCCGGTAAGCGGCAGGGTCGGAACAGGAGAGCGCACGAGGGAGCTTCCA
GGGGGAAACGCCTGGTATCTTTATAGTCCTGTCGGGTTTCGCCACCTCTGACTTGAGCGTCGATTTTTGT
GATGCTCGTCAGGGGGGCGGAGCCTATGGAAAAACGCCAGCAACGCGGCCTTTTTACGGTTCCTGGCCTT
TTGCTGGCCTTTTGCTCACATGT
